Addgene plasmid #15551: pGEX-5X1 Flag RbBP5
Depositing lab: Kai Ge. Depositing organization: National Institute of Diabetes & Digestive & Kidney Diseases (NIDDK). Publication: PTIP associates with MLL3- and MLL4-containing histone H3 lysine 4 methyltransferase complex. Cho YW, Hong T, Hong S, Guo H, Yu H, Kim D, Guszczynski T, Dressler GR, Copeland TD, Kalkum M, Ge K. J Biol Chem. 2007 Jul 13. 282(28):20395-406. 10.1074/jbc.M701574200 PubMed 17500065.
Backbone
  Vector backbone: pGEX-5X1
  Backbone manufacturer: Amersham
  Backbone size w/o insert (bp): 4972
  Vector type: Bacterial Expression
Growth in bacteria
  Bacterial resistance: Ampicillin, 100 μg/mL
  Growth temperature: 37°C
  Growth strain: DH5alpha
  Copy number: High Copy
Gene/Insert
  Gene/Insert name: RbBP5 (alt names: RBBP5; retinoblastoma binding protein 5)
  Species: H. sapiens (human)
  Insert size (bp): 1600
  GenBank ID: BC053856
  Entrez Gene: RBBP5 (a.k.a. RBQ3, SWD1)
  Tag / fusion protein: GST (N terminal on backbone); Flag (N terminal on insert)
  Cloning method: Restriction Enzyme; 5′ cloning site BamHI (not destroyed); 3′ cloning site XhoI/SalI (destroyed during cloning)
  Sequencing primers: 5′ pGEX 5'
Terms and licenses: Academic/Nonprofit Terms; Industry Terms: Not Available to Industry
How to cite: pGEX-5X1 Flag RbBP5 was a gift from Kai Ge (Addgene plasmid # 15551 ; http://n2t.net/addgene:15551 ; RRID:Addgene_15551)
