[The description below was written by a language model from this plasmid's Addgene catalogue record.]
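Description:
pGEX-5X1 Flag RbBP5 is a bacterial expression plasmid built on the commercial pGEX-5X1 backbone (about 5 kb without insert) for producing human RbBP5 (retinoblastoma binding protein 5, also known as RBQ3 or SWD1) as a recombinant fusion protein in E. coli. It is maintained as a high-copy plasmid under ampicillin selection. The record lists no feature table, so the promoter and origin are not explicitly stated. pGEX-series vectors generally drive expression from an IPTG-inducible tac promoter with a plasmid-borne lacI repressor, and the 5X variants carry a Factor Xa cleavage site between GST and the cloning site.

The insert, roughly 1.6 kb of human RBBP5 coding sequence, was cloned by restriction digestion. The 5′ junction is an intact BamHI site, while the 3′ junction is an XhoI/SalI compatible-end ligation that destroyed both sites. The encoded protein carries two N-terminal tags in series: glutathione S-transferase contributed by the backbone, followed by a Flag epitope supplied with the insert, then RbBP5. GST allows affinity capture on glutathione resin. The Flag tag provides an independent handle for immunodetection or immunoprecipitation, including after any removal of the GST portion.

RbBP5 is a WD-repeat subunit shared by histone H3 lysine 4 methyltransferase complexes, and the associated publication concerns the MLL3- and MLL4-containing complexes and their association with PTIP. A construct of this design is typically used to purify recombinant RbBP5 for GST pull-down and other in vitro interaction assays with complex components, although the record does not spell out the specific experiments performed.
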