>Addgene plasmid #15551 | pGEX-5X1 Flag RbBP5 | addgene partial sequence | sequence record 22027 | 15551 with pGEX5'
TGATCGAAGGTCGTGGGATCCTGGCCACCATGGACTACAAGGACGACGATGACAAGATGAACCTCGAGTT
GCTGGAGTCCTTTGGGCAGAACTATCCAGAGGAAGCTGATGGAACTTTGGATTGTATCAGCATGGCTTTG
ACTTGCACCTTTAACAGGTGGGGCACACTGCTTGCAGTTGGCTGTAATGATGGCCGAATTGTCATCTGGG
ATTTCTTGACAAGAGGCATTGCTAAAATAATTAGTGCACACATCCATCCAGTGTGTTCTTTATGCTGGAG
CCGAGATGGTCATAAACTCGTGAGTGCTTCCACTGATAACATAGTGTCACAGTGGGATGTTCTTTCAGGC
GACTGTGACCAGAGGTTTCGATTCCCTTCACCCATCTTAAAAGTCCAATATCATCCACGAGATCAGAACA
AGGTTCTCGTGTGTCCCATGAAATCTGCTCCTGTCATGTTGACCCTTTCAGATTCCAAACATGTTGTTCT
GCCAGTGGACGATGACTCCGATTTGAACGTTGTGGCATCTTTTGATAGGCGAGGGGAATATATTTATACG
GGAAACGCAAAAGGCAAGATTTTGGTCCTAAAAACAGATTCTCAGGATCTTGTTGCTTCCTTCAGAGTGA
CAACTGGAACAAGCAATACCACAGCCATTAAGTCAATTGAGTTTGCCCGGAAGG
